Addgene plasmid #164536: PD23
Purpose: Expresses SmoM2-FLAG
Depositing lab: Gregory Pazour. Depositing organization: University of Massachusetts, Worcester. Publication: Ubiquitin links smoothened to intraflagellar transport to regulate Hedgehog signaling. Desai PB, Stuck MW, Lv B, Pazour GJ. J Cell Biol. 2020 Jul 6;219(7). pii: 151798. doi: 10.1083/jcb.201912104. PubMed 32435793.
Backbone
  Vector backbone: Phage lentivirus
  Vector type: Lentiviral
  Selectable markers: Blasticidin
Growth in bacteria
  Bacterial resistance: Ampicillin, 100 μg/mL
  Growth temperature: 37°C
  Growth strain: NEB Stable
  Copy number: High Copy
Gene/Insert
  Gene/Insert name: Smoothened W539L
  Species: M. musculus (mouse)
  Mutation: W539L
  Entrez Gene: Smo (a.k.a. E130215L21Rik, Smoh, bnb, smoothened)
  Promoter: CMV
  Tag / fusion protein: FLAG (C terminal on insert)
  Cloning method: Gibson Cloning
Terms and licenses: Academic/Nonprofit Terms; Industry Terms: Not Available to Industry
Depositor comments: SmoM2 protein causes basal cell carcinoma
How to cite: PD23 was a gift from Gregory Pazour (Addgene plasmid # 164536 ; http://n2t.net/addgene:164536 ; RRID:Addgene_164536)
