[The description below was written by a language model from this plasmid's Addgene catalogue record and pLannotate feature annotations shown in this document.]
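Description:
PD23 is an HIV-1-based lentiviral transfer plasmid built on a pHAGE ("Phage lentivirus") backbone for expressing SmoM2-FLAG, the W539L mutant of mouse Smoothened (Smo). It is maintained in E. coli through a high-copy ColE1/pUC-type origin and an ampicillin resistance gene (β-lactamase). The record lists a recombination-deficient strain as the propagation host, a common choice for plasmids carrying repeated LTR sequences. The annotated lentiviral elements include truncated LTRs flanking the cassette, the Ψ packaging signal with an adjoining gag fragment, the Rev response element for Rev-dependent nuclear export of the genomic RNA, the cPPT/CTS, and a WPRE upstream of the 3′ LTR to enhance transcript stability and expression. Short fragments of lac regulatory sequence, the SV40 origin and an SV40 poly(A) signal are backbone remnants.

The payload is a single bicistronic transcription unit driven by the CMV immediate-early enhancer and promoter. The Smo coding sequence is fused at its C terminus to an epitope tag that the catalogue lists as FLAG and the feature table identifies as 3xFLAG. An EMCV IRES follows and directs translation of blasticidin S deaminase from the same mRNA, so blasticidin selection enriches for transduced cells that also express the tagged receptor. Smoothened is the G protein-coupled receptor that transduces Hedgehog signals and acts at the primary cilium, and the depositor notes that the SmoM2 protein causes basal cell carcinoma. The associated publication concerns ubiquitin, intraflagellar transport and Hedgehog signaling. This suggests the construct is used to make stable cell lines for following the localization and behaviour of this mutant Smoothened via its tag.
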