Features (pLannotate 1.2.2; 26 found; start..end, strand, type, name):
    394..979     -  misc_feature   IRES2: internal ribosome entry site (IRES) of the encephalomyocarditis virus (EMCV)
   1005..1070    -  CDS            3xFLAG: three tandem FLAG® epitope tags, followed by an enterokinase cleavage site
   1080..3458    -  CDS            Smo: SMO_MOUSE - Also known as Smoh. Experimental evidence at protein level: Swiss-Prot protein existence level 1. G protein-coupled receptor that probably associates with the patched protein (PTCH) to transduce the hedgehog's proteins signal. Binding of sonic hedgehog (SHH) to its receptor patched is thought to prevent normal inhibition by patched of smoothened (SMO) (By similarity). Required for the accumulation of KIF7, GLI2 and GLI3 in the cilia. Interacts with DLG5 at the ciliary base to induce the accumulation of KIF7 and GLI2 at the ciliary tip for GLI2 activation (PubMed:25644602). From Mus
   3551..3754    -  promoter       CMV promoter: human cytomegalovirus (CMV) immediate early promoter
   3755..4058    -  enhancer       CMV enhancer: human cytomegalovirus immediate early enhancer
   4110..4227    -  misc_feature   cPPT/CTS: central polypurine tract and central termination sequence of HIV-1
   4275..4375    -  CDS            Rev (fragment): human immunodeficiency virus 1 (HIV-1) Rev protein; rev; enhances nuclear export of unspliced and incompletely spliced viral mRNAs
   4752..4985    -  misc_feature   RRE: The Rev response element (RRE) of HIV-1 allows for Rev-dependent mRNA export from the nucleus to the cytoplasm.
   5160..5498    -  CDS            HIV-1 gag (fragment): gag protein from human immunodeficiency virus 1; gag
   5482..5607    -  misc_feature   HIV-1 Ψ: packaging signal of human immunodeficiency virus type 1
   5654..5911    -  LTR            5' LTR (truncated): truncated 5' long terminal repeat (LTR) from HIV-1
   5959..6288    -  CDS            nef (fragment): NEF_HV1BR - Experimental evidence at protein level: Swiss-Prot protein existence level 1. Extracellular Nef protein targets CD4(+) T-lymphocytes for apoptosis by interacting with CXCR4 surface receptors (PubMed:14990729). From Human immunodeficiency virus type 1 group M subtype B (isolate BRU/LAI) (HIV-1).
   6455..6538    -  polyA_signal   SV40 poly(A) signal (fragment): SV40 polyadenylation signal
   6572..6588    -  protein_bind   lac operator: The lac repressor binds to the lac operator to inhibit transcription in E. coli. This inhibition can be relieved by adding lactose or isopropyl-β-D-thiogalactopyranoside (IPTG). lac repressor encoded by lacI
   6596..6626    -  promoter       lac promoter: promoter for the E. coli lac operon
   6641..6662    -  protein_bind   CAP binding site: CAP binding activates transcription in the presence of cAMP. E. coli catabolite activator protein
   6675..6712    -  CDS            lacI (fragment): lac repressor; lacI; The lac repressor binds to the lac operator to inhibit transcription in E. coli. This inhibition can be relieved by adding lactose or isopropyl-β-D-thiogalactopyranoside (IPTG).
   6737..6830    -  rep_origin     SV40 ori (fragment): SV40 origin of replication
   6836..6890    -  CDS            lacI (fragment): lac repressor; lacI; The lac repressor binds to the lac operator to inhibit transcription in E. coli. This inhibition can be relieved by adding lactose or isopropyl-β-D-thiogalactopyranoside (IPTG).
   7073..7661    -  rep_origin     ori: high-copy-number ColE1/pMB1/pBR322/pUC origin of replication
   7832..8692    -  CDS            AmpR: β-lactamase; bla; confers resistance to ampicillin, carbenicillin, and related antibiotics
   8693..8797    -  promoter       AmpR promoter: bla
   8930..9110    -  LTR            5' LTR (truncated): truncated 5' long terminal repeat (LTR) from HIV-1
   9153..9263    -  CDS            nef (fragment): NEF_SIVS4 - Experimental evidence at protein level: Swiss-Prot protein existence level 1. Interferes with TCR signaling from the cell membrane. Interacts with CD247/TCRZ (TCR zeta chain) and exert potent down- regulation of cell surface TCR/CD3 complexes. From Simian immunodeficiency virus (isolate F236/smH4) (SIV-sm) (Simian immunodeficiency virus sooty mangabey monkey).
   9258..9846    -  misc_feature   WPRE: woodchuck hepatitis virus posttranscriptional regulatory element
   9860..393     -  CDS            BSD (across the origin): blasticidin S deaminase; Aspergillus terreus BSD; confers resistance to blasticidin
>Addgene plasmid #164536 | PD23 | addgene full sequence | sequence record 325332 | Addgene NGS Result
CTCCCACACATAACCAGAGGGCAGCAATTCACGAATCCCAACTGCCGTCGGCTGTCCATCACTGTCCTTC
ACTATGGCTTTGATCCCAGGATGCAGATCGAGAAGCACCTGTCGGCACCGTCCGCAGGGGCTCAAGATGC
CCCTGTTCTCATTTCCGATCGCGACGATACAAGTCAGGTTGCCAGCTGCCGCAGCAGCAGCAGTGCCCAG
CACCACGAGTTCTGCACAAGGTCCCCCAGTAAAATGATATACATTGACACCAGTGAAGATGCGGCCGTCG
CTAGAGAGAGCTGCGCTGGCGACGCTGTAGTCTTCAGAGATGGGGATGCTGTTGATTGTAGCCGTTGCTC
TTTCAATGAGGGTGGATTCTTCTTGAGACAAAGGCTTGGCCATGGTTGTGGCCATATTATCATCGTGTTT
TTCAAAGGAAAACCACGTCCCCGTGGTTCGGGGGGCCTAGACGTTTTTTTAACCTCGACTAAACACATGT
AAAGCATGTGTACCGAGGCCCCAGATCAGATCCCATACAATGGGGTACCTTCTGGGCATCCTTCAGCCCC
TTGTTGAATACGCTTGAGGAGAGCCATTTGACTCTTTCCACAACTATCCAACTCACAACGTGGCACTGGG
GTTGTGCCGCCTTTGCAGGTGTATCTTATACACGTGGCTTTTGGCCGCAGAGGCACCTGTCGCCAGGTGG
GGGGTTCCGCTGCCTGCAAAGGGTCGCTACAGACGTTGTTTGTCTTCAAGAAGCTTCCAGAGGAACTGCT
TCCTTCACGACATTCAACAGACCTTGCATTCCTTTGGCGAGAGGGGAAAGACCCCTAGGAATGCTCGTCA
AGAAGACAGGGCCAGGTTTCCGGGCCCTCACATTGCCAAAAGACGGCAATATGGTGGAAAATAACATATA
GACAAACGCACACCGGCCTTATTCCAAGCGGCTTCGGCCAGTAACGTTAGGGGGGGGGAGGGAGAGGGGC
GGATCTTACTTACTAAGCGGCCGCCTTGTCATCGTCATCCTTGTAATCGATGTCATGATCTTTATAATCA
CCGTCATGGTCTTTGTAGTCCATGGTGGCGAAGTCCGAGTCTGCATCCAAGATCTCAGCCTCCATTAGGT
TAGTGCGGGAATGAATGGATCCCAGCCCCTGGAGGCGGCCCTGAGCCCAGACCCGGGGGGCTGAGGCACC
AGGGAGAAATGGATCTTGATGGGGACTAGGCTCTGGGCAGAAGGGGTTGGAGACTAGAGTCCAGGCTCCC
TGTCGGCAGGACTCCCCTGTTCCCCAGGCGTTTGCAGCTACCAGGCACTTCTGCCGAGGCAGCTGAGGCA
GCCGAGGAACTGCACTGGTGGCAGGAACAGGGGCAGAGTGGTGAAGCTCAGGGGCTGGCCCCAAGGGGCA
CACCTCCTTCTTCCTCTTCCTCCGCTTTTTCTTCCGGCCCAAACGCTTCTCTAACTCTGGGGAGATCTCT
GCCTCAACCAGCCACATGTTGGCTTGTTCTTCTGGTGGCACTGGAGTTGCCACAGGGGTAACGGACACAT
CCTGGGGCAATATGGCTCCTCTCCGAGCCACCATCTTGGTGACATGCTGAGCCCAGGCAGAGGAGACGTC
AGCTGAGGGTTCATTGAGGTCAAAAGCCAAACCCGCAACAGGTCCATCATGGGAGACAGTGTGCATGCTG
AAGGAGAGCTCCTGGCCCGGGTTCTGCAGCAGCTCACGCCGCTTAGAGAAGGCCTTGGCGATCATCTTGC
TCTTCTTGATTCTCTTGGGCTCATCATCACTGTGCCCAGTCAACCTGCACCAGGTGCGCCTCCAGATGAG
CAGGGTGGCCTTGGTCCAGACCAAGGTGCTCATGGCAATGCCAGTGCCAAACATGGCAAATAGATTGATC
TTCTCCACCAGGAGGCTGGGCCGATTCTTGATCTCACAGTCAGGAATGGGCTTCTTGGTAGGCAGCCCGA
TGGTCACGTTGGCTTGGCATAGCACATAGTCCCGGAAGCTACGCTCCCACTCAGCCTGGTTGAAGAAGTC
ATAGAAGTGGCAGCTGAAGGTGATGAGCACAAAGCCAAAGGCCAGGAAGCCAAAAATGCCCAGGCGCAGC
ATGGTCTCGTTGATCTTGCTGGCTGCCTTCTCACTCAGAAGCCCAGGGTGGTTGCTCTTGATGGAGAACA
GAGTCATGACCCCTCTGATGAGGAAGTAGCCTCCCACAATAAGCACCAGGCCAATTGGGGCCAGGACAAA
GCCAGCACGGTACCGATAGTTCTTGTAGCCTACAAAACAGATGCCACTCACGGAGTCTCCATCTACCTGA
GCCACAGCCAGGATTGCCACCGTGAGGACAAAGGGGAGTGACCACGTGAGCAGGTGGAAATAGGATGTCT
TGCCCGAGAGAGGCTGGTAGGTGGTGCCCAGGGCTTTGAAGGAGGTGTGCCAGGCATAGGTGAGGACCAC
GAACCAGACTACTCCAGCCATCAAGGCATAGTACACAATGACAAAGATGATGACACAGGACAGGGTCTCA
CTGGAGGTGGGCTCCCCAAATCTCATGGTGCCATCTGCTCGGCAAACAATCTCTCGGCGGGCACCATCCA
TGAACTGGGCCAGCCAGCCAATGCTGCCCACGAAGAAACACGCATTGACATAGAAGAGAATAACCGCAGG
GTAGCGATTGGAGTTCCGCCAGTCAGCCACAAAGGTGGCCAGTGTGAAGAGCGTGCAGAGACCAGTGACC
GCCCCGAAGGCTGCGATGTAGCTGTGCATGTCCTGGTGCTCGGCCTCGGTGAACAGCGGGTTCTGACACT
GAATCCCACAGCCCTCCACGTCCTCATACCAGCTCTTGGGGTTGTCTGTTCGCACCAAGGGTGCTTCACA
TTGGCCTGAGCTGTTGAACTTGATGTTTTGTACCTCGTTTGGGCAGCCTTCAGGGAAGTGGTCCGGTGTG
CAACGCAGAAAGTCAGGCCACCCTCGCTCCCGCTCCACAATGGCACAGGGGCCTCGGGTGGCCTGGCAGA
GGGTACGGCTGGGCAACTCCACTCGGTCATTCTCACACTTGGGCATGTAGACAGCACACAGCAGGGGCTG
GATCACTGCCCAGCAGCGGGGGGCATTCCGGAGGCCGGACCAGAGCACGAGCTTGCCGTGCGCTTCCTCC
TGCGAGTCCGAGTCCCCAGCCAGCAGCGTGGTGGTGGCTCCGTAGGGCAGCGCCGAGCCCAGGCACACGT
TGTAGCGCAAAGGCTCGCAGTGGGCGGCCCGGCCGCAGTGGCTCAGCAGCGGCGGCGGAGGGCTGGTCAC
CGGCACGTCCCTCCTCGAGCTCCCGCTGGCGCTGTGAGGCCCAGGCCCGGTCACGTTCCCGCTCAAGGCC
GCCCCCCGGCCCGGGCCCCCCAGCAGTACCAGCAGCAGCAACTGCAGCAGCCTCCGGGGCGCCAGCTCGG
GCCCACGCACGGGGCGGCCAGCGGCCATGGTCTGATCATTAATTAAGGCCGCCGGTGTCTTGAATGGAGG
TCAAAACAGCGTGGATGGCGTCTCCAGGCGATCTGACGGTTCACTAAACGAGCTCTGCTTATATAGACCT
CCCACCGTACACGCCTACCGCCCATTTGCGTCAATGGGGCGGAGTTGTTACGACATTTTGGAAAGTCCCG
TTGATTTTGGTGCCAAAACAAACTCCCATTGACGTCAATGGGGTGGAGACTTGGAAATCCCCGTGAGTCA
AACCGCTATCCACGCCCATTGATGTACTGCCAAAACCGCATCACCATGGTAATAGCGATGACTAATACGT
AGATGTACTGCCAAGTAGGAAAGTCCCATAAGGTCATGTACTGGGCATAATGCCAGGCGGGCCATTTTGC
GTCATTGACGTCAATAGGGGGCGTTGTTGGCAAATGATACACTTGATGTACTGCCAAGTGGGCAGTTTTG
CGTAAATACTCCACCCATTGACGTCAATGGAAAGTCCCTATTGGCGTTACTATGGGAACATTGGTCATTA
TTGACGTCAATGGGCGGGGGTCGTTGGGCGGTCAGCCAGGCGGGCCATTTTGCGTAAGTTATGTAACGCG
GAACTCCACTAGTCCAAACTGGATCTCTGCTGTCCGAGTAATAAACCCGAAAATTTTGAATTTTTGTAAT
TTGTTTTTGTAATTCTTTAGTTTGTATGTCTGTTGCTATTATGTCTACTATTCTTTCCCCTGCACTGTAC
CCCCCAATCCCCCCTTTTCTTTTAAAATTGTGGATGAATACTGCCTATTGTTGAGAATTCGGCGATACCG
TCGAGATCCGTTCACTAATCGAATGGATCTGTCTCTGTCTCTCTCTCCACCTTCTTCTTCTATTCCTTCG
GGCCTGTCGGGTCCCCTCGGGGTTGGGAGGTGGGTCTGAAACGATAATGGTGAATATCCCTGCCTAACTC
TATTCACTATAGAAAGTACAGCAAAAACTATTCTTAAACCTACCAAGCCTCCTACTATCATTATGAATAA
TTTTATATACCACAGCCAATTTGTTATGTTAAACCAATTCCACAAACTTGCCCATTTATCTAATTCCAAT
AATTCTTGTTCATTCTTTTCTTGCTGGTTTTGCGATTCTTCAATTAAGGAGTGTATTAAGCTTGTGTAAT
TGTTAATTTCTCTGTCCCACTCCATCCAGGTCGTGTGATTCCAAATCTGTTCCAGAGATTTATTACTCCA
ACTAGCATTCCAAGGCACAGCAGTGGTGCAAATGAGTTTTCCAGAGCAACCCCAAATCCCCAGGAGCTGT
TGATCCTTTAGGTATCTTTCCACAGCCAGGATTCTTGCCTGGAGCTGCTTGATGCCCCAGACTGTGAGTT
GCAACAGATGCTGTTGCGCCTCAATAGCCCTCAGCAAATTGTTCTGCTGCTGCACTATACCAGACAATAA
TTGTCTGGCCTGTACCGTCAGCGTCATTGACGCTGCGCCCATAGTGCTTCCTGCTGCTCCCAAGAACCCA
AGGAACAAAGCTCCTATTCCCACTGCTCTTTTTTCTCTCTGCACCACTCTTCTCTTTGCCTTGGTGGGTG
CTACTCCTAATGGTTCAATTTTTACTACTTTATATTTATATAATTCACTTCTCCAATTGTCCCTCATATC
TCCTCCTCCAGGTCTGAAGATCAGCGGCCGGCCGCTTGCTGTGCGGTGGTCTTACTTTTGTTTTGCTCTT
CCTCTATCTTGTCTAAAGCTTCCTTGGTGTCTTTTATCTCTATCCTTTGATGCACACAATAGAGGGTTGC
TACTGTATTATATAATGATCTAAGTTCTTCTGATCCTGTCTGAAGGGATGGTTGTAGCTGTCCCAGTATT
TGTCTACAGCCTTCTGATGTTTCTAACAGGCCAGGATTAACTGCGAATCGTTCTAGCTCCCTGCTTGCCC
ATACTATATGTTTTAATTTATATTTTTTCTTTCCCCCTGGCCTTAACCGAATTTTTTCCCATCGCGATCT
AATTCTCCCCCGCTTAATACTGACGCTCTCGCACCCATCTCTCTCCTTCTAGCCTCCGCTAGTCAAAATT
TTTGGCGTACTCTGCAGTCGCCGCCCCTCGCCTCTTGCCGTGCGCGCTTCAGCAAGCCGAGTCCTGCGTC
GAGAGAGCTCCTCTGGTTTCCCTTTCGCTTTCAAGTCCCTGTTCGGGCGCCACTGCTAGAGATTTTCCAC
ACTGACTAAAAGGGTCTGAGGGATCTCTAGTTACCAGAGTCACACAACAGACGGGCACACACTACTTGAA
GCACTCAAGGCAAGCTTTATTGAGGCTTAAGCAGTGGGTTCCCTAGTTAGCCAGAGAGCTCCCAGGCTCA
GATCTGGTCTAACCAGAGAGACCCAGTACAGGCAAAAAGCAGCTGCTTATATGCAGGATCTGAGGGCTCG
CCACTCCCCAGTCCCGCCCAGGCCACGCCTCCCTGGAAAGTCCCCAGCGGAAAGTCCCTTGTAGCAAGCT
CGATATCAGCAGTTCTTGAAGTACTCCGGATGCAGCTCTCGGGCCACGTGATGAAATGCTAGGCGGCTGT
CAAACCTCCACTCTAACACTTCTCTCTCCGGGTCATCCATCCCATGCAGGCTCACAGGGTGTAACAAGCT
GGTGTTCTCTCCTTTATTGGCCTCTTCTACCTTATCTGGCTCAACTGGTACTAGCTTGTAGCACCATCCA
AAGGTCAGTGGATATCTGACCCCTGGCCCTGGTGTGTAGTTCTGCTAATCAGGGAAGTAGCCTTGTGTGT
GGTAGATCCACAGATCAAGGATATCTTGTCTTCTTTGGGAGTGAATTAGCCCTTCCAACTACTAAGTTTG
TAGTACATATTTAACAAATACAATTTCTTTAAAATGAAAATAATTCAGAGGAATCACAGGTTTAGAGTAA
ATGAAACCACAGGTAATTGGCAGTGGTAATAGGGTATGGGGTGGGAAGTTTGGGATGATTTTGGTTAGCT
TGAGTTATCCAGTTGATCCAGACATGATAAGATACATTGATGAGTTTGGACAAACCACAACTAGAATGCA
GTGAAAAAAATGCTTTATTTGTGAAATTCGTAATCATGTCATAGCTGTTTCCTGTGTGAAATTGTTATCC
GCTCACAATTCCACACAACATACGAGCCGGAAGCATAAAGTGTAAAGCCTGGGGTGCCTAATGAGTGAGC
TAACTCACATTAATTGCGTTGCGCTCACTGCCCGCTTTCCAGTCGGGAAACCTGTCGTGCCACGGGGAGC
TTTTTGCAAAAGCCTAGGCCTCCAAAAAAGCCTCCTCACTACTTCTGGAATAGCTCAGAGGCCGAGGCGG
CCTCGGCCTCTGCATAAATAAAAAAAATTAGTCAGCCATGAGCTTGCTGCATTAATGAATCGGCCAACGC
GCGGGGAGAGGCGGTTTGCGTATTGGGCGCTCTTCCGCTTCCTCGCTCACTGACTCGCTGCGCTCGGTCG
TTCGGCTGCGGCGAGCGGTATCAGCTCACTCAAAGGCGGTAATACGGTTATCCACAGAATCAGGGGATAA
CGCAGGAAAGAACATGTGAGCAAAAGGCCAGCAAAAGGCCAGGAACCGTAAAAAGGCCGCGTTGCTGGCG
TTTTTCCATAGGCTCCGCCCCCCTGACGAGCATCACAAAAATCGACGCTCAAGTCAGAGGTGGCGAAACC
CGACAGGACTATAAAGATACCAGGCGTTTCCCCCTGGAAGCTCCCTCGTGCGCTCTCCTGTTCCGACCCT
GCCGCTTACCGGATACCTGTCCGCCTTTCTCCCTTCGGGAAGCGTGGCGCTTTCTCATAGCTCACGCTGT
AGGTATCTCAGTTCGGTGTAGGTCGTTCGCTCCAAGCTGGGCTGTGTGCACGAACCCCCCGTTCAGCCCG
ACCGCTGCGCCTTATCCGGTAACTATCGTCTTGAGTCCAACCCGGTAAGACACGACTTATCGCCACTGGC
AGCAGCCACTGGTAACAGGATTAGCAGAGCGAGGTATGTAGGCGGTGCTACAGAGTTCTTGAAGTGGTGG
CCTAACTACGGCTACACTAGAAGAACAGTATTTGGTATCTGCGCTCTGCTGAAGCCAGTTACCTTCGGAA
AAAGAGTTGGTAGCTCTTGATCCGGCAAACAAACCACCGCTGGTAGCGGTGGTTTTTTTGTTTGCAAGCA
GCAGATTACGCGCAGAAAAAAAGGATCTCAAGAAGATCCTTTGATCTTTTCTACGGGGTCTGACGCTCAG
TGGAACGAAAACTCACGTTAAGGGATTTTGGTCATGAGATTATCAAAAAGGATCTTCACCTAGATCCTTT
TAAATTAAAAATGAAGTTTTAAATCAATCTAAAGTATATATGAGTAAACTTGGTCTGACAGTTACCAATG
CTTAATCAGTGAGGCACCTATCTCAGCGATCTGTCTATTTCGTTCATCCATAGTTGCCTGACTCCCCGTC
GTGTAGATAACTACGATACGGGAGGGCTTACCATCTGGCCCCAGTGCTGCAATGATACCGCGAGACCCAC
GCTCACCGGCTCCAGATTTATCAGCAATAAACCAGCCAGCCGGAAGGGCCGAGCGCAGAAGTGGTCCTGC
AACTTTATCCGCCTCCATCCAGTCTATTAATTGTTGCCGGGAAGCTAGAGTAAGTAGTTCGCCAGTTAAT
AGTTTGCGCAACGTTGTTGCCATTGCTACAGGCATCGTGGTGTCACGCTCGTCGTTTGGTATGGCTTCAT
TCAGCTCCGGTTCCCAACGATCAAGGCGAGTTACATGATCCCCCATGTTGTGCAAAAAAGCGGTTAGCTC
CTTCGGTCCTCCGATCGTTGTCAGAAGTAAGTTGGCCGCAGTGTTATCACTCATGGTTATGGCAGCACTG
CATAATTCTCTTACTGTCATGCCATCCGTAAGATGCTTTTCTGTGACTGGTGAGTACTCAACCAAGTCAT
TCTGAGAATAGTGTATGCGGCGACCGAGTTGCTCTTGCCCGGCGTCAACACGGGATAATACCGCGCCACA
TAGCAGAACTTTAAAAGTGCTCATCATTGGAAAACGTTCTTCGGGGCGAAAACTCTCAAGGATCTTACCG
CTGTTGAGATCCAGTTCGATGTAACCCACTCGTGCACCCAACTGATCTTCAGCATCTTTTACTTTCACCA
GCGTTTCTGGGTGAGCAAAAACAGGAAGGCAAAATGCCGCAAAAAAGGGAATAAGGGCGACACGGAAATG
TTGAATACTCATACTCTTCCTTTTTCAATATTATTGAAGCATTTATCAGGGTTATTGTCTCATGAGCGGA
TACATATTTGAATGTATTTAGAAAAATAAACAAATAGGGGTTCCGCGCACATTTCCCCGAAAAGTGCCAC
CTGACGTCTAAGAAACCATTATTATCATGACATTAACCTATAAAAATAGGCGTATCACGAGGCCCTTTCG
TCTTCAAGAATGATCTAGCCCTTTCCTTAATCGCCCGGGTGCTAGAGATTTTCCACACTGACTAAAAGGG
TCTGAGGGATCTCTAGTTACCAGAGTCACACAACAGACGGGCACACACTACTTGAAGCACTCAAGGCAAG
CTTTATTGAGGCTTAAGCAGTGGGTTCCCTAGTTAGCCAGAGAGCTCCCAGGCTCAGATCTGGTCTAACC
AGAGAGACCCAGTACAAGCAAAAAGCAGGGCGCGCCTGTCCTGCAGGTGATCTTGTCTTCGTTGGGAGTG
AATTAGCCCTTCCAGTCCCCCCTTTTCTTTTAAAAAGTGGCTAAGATCTACAGCTGCCTTGTAAGTCATT
GGTCTTAAAGGTACCAGGCGGGGAGGCGGCCCAAAGGGAGATCCGACTCGTCTGAGGGCGAAGGCGAAGA
CGCGGAAGAGGCCGCAGAGCCGGCAGCAGGCCGCGGGAAGGAAGGTCCGCTGGATTGAGGGCCGAAGGGA
CGTAGCAGAAGGACGTCCCGCGCAGAATCCAGGTGGCAACACAGGCGAGCAGCCAAGGAAAGGACGATGA
TTTCCCCGACAACACCACGGAATTGTCAGTGCCCAACAGCCGAGCCCCTGTCCAGCAGCGGGCAAGGCAG
GCGGCGATGAGTTCCGCCGTGGCAATAGGGAGGGGGAAAGCGAAAGTCCCGGAAAGGAGCTGACAGGTGG
TGGCAATGCCCCAACCAGTGGGGGTTGCGTCAGCAAACACAGTGCACACCACGCCACGTTGCCTGACAAC
GGGCCACAACTCCTCATAAAGAGACAGCAACCAGGATTTATACAAGGAGGAGAAAATGAAAGCCATACGG
GAAGCAATAGCATGATACAAAGGCATTAAAGCAGCGTATCCACATAGCGTAAAAGGAGCAACATAGTTAA
GAATACCAGTCAATCTTTCACAAATTTTGTAATCCAGAGGTTGATTAGGATCTCTCGAGTTAGCC
